Addgene plasmid #181950: pRB133.2
Purpose: aTc-inducible expression of PhoP with C-terminal mNeonGreen fusion. Also contains mCherry under PhoP-controlled promoter PvirK
Depositing lab: Jeffrey Tabor. Depositing organization: Rice University. Publication: Real-time detection of response regulator phosphorylation dynamics in live bacteria. Butcher RJ, Tabor JJ. Proc Natl Acad Sci U S A. 2022 Aug 30;119(35):e2201204119. doi: 10.1073/pnas.2201204119. Epub 2022 Aug 22. PubMed 35994658.
Backbone
  Vector backbone: ColE1
  Backbone size w/o insert (bp): 1706
  Vector type: Bacterial Expression
Growth in bacteria
  Bacterial resistance: Chloramphenicol, 25 μg/mL
  Growth temperature: 37°C
  Growth strain: DH5alpha
  Copy number: High Copy
Gene/Insert
  Gene/Insert name: PhoP-Salmonella enterica subsp. enterica serovar Typhimurium
  Species: Synthetic; PhoP-Salmonella enterica subsp. enterica serovar Typhimurium
  GenBank ID: PhoP - 1252749; mNG - QIK01997; mCherry - UFQ89828; tetR - WP_000470728
  Entrez Gene: AX04_RS23485 (a.k.a. AX04_RS23485, AX04_23495)
  Promoter: PhoP-mNG-PLtetO-1; mCherry-PvirK; tetR-J23106
  Tag / fusion protein: mNeonGreen (C terminal on insert)
  Cloning method: Restriction Enzyme; 5′ cloning site BsaI (destroyed during cloning); 3′ cloning site BsaI (destroyed during cloning)
Terms and licenses: Academic/Nonprofit Terms; Industry Terms: Not Available to Industry
How to cite: pRB133.2 was a gift from Jeffrey Tabor (Addgene plasmid # 181950 ; http://n2t.net/addgene:181950 ; RRID:Addgene_181950)
