[The description below was written by a language model from this plasmid's Addgene catalogue record and pLannotate feature annotations shown in this document.]
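Description:
pRB133.2 is a high-copy bacterial expression plasmid of about 5.5 kb, built on a minimal ColE1 backbone. It is propagated in E. coli and selected with chloramphenicol, with resistance provided by a chloramphenicol acetyltransferase gene driven by its own cat promoter and followed by a lambda t0 terminator. The record indicates assembly through BsaI sites that were destroyed during cloning, which is consistent with a Golden Gate-style build.

The payload consists of three transcription units arranged in the same orientation, each insulated by terminators. In the first, the PLtetO-1 promoter drives the response regulator PhoP from Salmonella enterica serovar Typhimurium, fused at its C terminus to the green fluorescent protein mNeonGreen and followed by rrnB T1 and T7Te terminators. In the second, mCherry is placed under PvirK, a PhoP-controlled promoter. The feature table does not annotate this promoter, but it presumably lies in the unannotated region upstream of the mCherry coding sequence. The third unit constitutively expresses TetR. The catalogue names its promoter as J23106, and the annotation software's partial match to J23119 reflects a related member of the same synthetic promoter family. TetR represses PLtetO-1 until anhydrotetracycline is added, so the level of PhoP-mNeonGreen can be tuned with the inducer.

Together these parts give two readouts. Green fluorescence tracks the tagged regulator itself, while red fluorescence reports transcriptional output from a PhoP target promoter. In the native PhoP/PhoQ two-component system, PhoQ phosphorylates PhoP under low magnesium. The associated publication concerns real-time detection of response regulator phosphorylation dynamics in live bacteria, which fits this design.
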