Features (pLannotate 1.2.2; 16 found; start..end, strand, type, name):
    606..704     -  promoter       cat promoter: promoter of the E. coli cat gene encoding chloramphenicol acetyltransferase
    812..885     +  promoter       PLtetO-1 promoter: modified phage lambda PL promoter with tet operator sites (Lutz and Bujard, 1997)
    971..1642    +  CDS            phoP: PHOP_SALT1 - Experimental evidence at protein level: Swiss-Prot protein existence level 1. Member of the two-component regulatory system PhoP/PhoQ which regulates the expression of genes involved in virulence, adaptation to acidic and low Mg(2+) environments and resistance to host defense antimicrobial peptides. Essential for intramacrophage survival of S.typhimurium. In low periplasmic Mg(2+), PhoQ phosphorylates PhoP, resulting in the expression of PhoP-activated genes (PAG) and repression of PhoP-repressed genes (PRG). In high periplasmic Mg(2+), PhoQ dephosphorylates phospho-PhoP, resultin
   1673..2380    +  CDS            mNeonGreen: mNeonGreen is a basic (constitutively fluorescent) green/yellow fluorescent protein published in 2013, derived from Branchiostoma lanceolatum. It is reported to be a very rapidly-maturing monomer with moderate acid sensitivity.
   2392..2463    +  terminator     rrnB T1 terminator: transcription terminator T1 from the E. coli rrnB gene
   2479..2506    +  terminator     T7Te terminator: phage T7 early transcription terminator
   2765..3472    +  CDS            mCherry: mCherry is a basic (constitutively fluorescent) red fluorescent protein published in 2004, derived from Discosoma sp.. It is reported to be a very rapidly-maturing monomer with low acid sensitivity.
   3481..3567    +  terminator     rrnB T1 terminator: Escherichia coli rrnB; transcription terminator T1 from the E. coli rrnB gene
   3581..3638    +  terminator     his operon terminator: This putative transcriptin terminator from the E. coli his operon has a 2-bp deletion introduced during synthesis. Its efficiency has not been determined.
   3712..3755    +  misc_feature   MCS (fragment): pUC18/19 multiple cloning site
   3762..3790    +  promoter       J23119 promoter (fragment): bacterial promoter (Registry of Standard Biological Parts BBa J23119)
   3825..4451    +  CDS            TetR: tetracycline repressor TetR; tetR; TetR binds to the tetracycline operator tetO to inhibit transcription. This inhibition can be relieved by adding tetracycline or doxycycline.
   4457..4543    +  terminator     rrnB T1 terminator: Escherichia coli rrnB; transcription terminator T1 from the E. coli rrnB gene
   4708..5296    -  rep_origin     ori: high-copy-number ColE1/pMB1/pBR322/pUC origin of replication
   5384..5478    -  terminator     lambda t0 terminator: transcription terminator from phage lambda
   5499..605     -  CDS            CmR (across the origin): chloramphenicol acetyltransferase; cat; confers resistance to chloramphenicol
>Addgene plasmid #181950 | pRB133.2 | addgene full sequence | sequence record 356579 | Addgene NGS Result
CCGACATGGAAGCCATCACAAACGGCATGATGAACCTGAATCGCCAGCGGCATCAGCACCTTGTCGCCTT
GCGTATAATATTTGCCCATGGTGAAAACGGGGGCGAAGAAGTTGTCCATATTGGCCACGTTTAAATCAAA
ACTGGTGAAACTCACCCAGGGATTGGCTGAGACGAAAAACATATTCTCAATAAACCCTTTAGGGAAATAG
GCCAGGTTTTCACCATAACACGCCACATCTTGCGAATATATGTGTAGAAACTGCCGGAAATCGTCGTGGT
ATTCACTCCAGAGCGATGAAAACGTTTCAGTTTGCTCATGGAAAACGGTGTAACAAGGGTGAACACTATC
CCATATCACCAGCTCACCGTCTTTCATTGCCATACGAAATTCCGGATGAGCATTCATCAGGCGGGCAAGA
ATGTGAATAAAGGCCGGATAAAACTTGTGCTTATTTTTCTTTACGGTCTTTAAAAAGGCCGTAATATCCA
GCTGAACGGTCTGGTTATAGGTACATTTAGCAACTGACTGAAATGCCTCAAAATGTTCTTTACGATGCCA
TTGGGATATATCAACGGTGGTATATCCAGTGATTTTTTTCTCCATTTTAGCTTCCTTAGCTCCTGAAAAT
CTCGATAACTCAAAAAATACGACCGGTAGTGATCTTATTTCATTATGGTGAAAGTTGGAACCTCTTACGG
GCCGGCCAACGTCTCATTTTCGCCAGATATCGACGTCTAAGAAACCATTATTATCATGACATTAACCTAT
AAAAATAGGCGTATCACGAGGCCCTTTCGTCTTCACCTCGATCCCTATCAGTGATAGAGATTGACATCCC
TATCAGTGATAGAGATACTGAGCACATCAGCAGGACGCACTGACCGGGCCCAAGTTCACTTAAAAAGGAG
ATCAACAATGAAAGCAATTTTCGTACTGAAACATCTTAATCATGCCTAGGAAGTTTTCTAATGATGCGCG
TACTGGTTGTAGAGGATAATGCATTATTACGCCACCACCTGAAGGTTCAGCTCCAGGATTCAGGTCACCA
GGTCGATGCCGCAGAAGATGCCAGGGAAGCTGATTACTACCTTAATGAACACCTTCCGGATATCGCTATT
GTCGATTTAGGTCTGCCGGATGAAGACGGCCTTTCCTTAATACGCCGCTGGCGCAGCAGTGATGTTTCAC
TGCCGGTTCTGGTGTTAACCGCGCGCGAAGGCTGGCAGGATAAAGTCGAGGTTCTCAGCTCCGGGGCCGA
TGACTACGTGACGAAGCCATTCCACATCGAAGAGGTAATGGCGCGTATGCAGGCGTTAATGCGCCGTAAT
AGCGGTCTGGCCTCCCAGGTGATCAACATCCCGCCGTTCCAGGTGGATCTCTCACGCCGGGAATTATCCG
TCAATGAAGAGGTCATCAAACTCACGGCGTTCGAATACACCATTATGGAAACGCTTATCCGTAACAACGG
TAAAGTGGTCAGCAAAGATTCGCTGATGCTTCAGCTGTATCCGGATGCGGAACTGCGGGAAAGTCATACC
ATTGATGTTCTCATGGGGCGTCTGCGGAAAAAAATACAGGCCCAGTATCCGCACGATGTCATTACCACCG
TACGCGGACAAGGATATCTTTTTGAATTGCGCGGTGGCGGTGGCTCTGGAGGTGGTGGGTCCATGGTTTC
GAAAGGTGAGGAGGATAACATGGCGTCGCTGCCTGCTACACATGAACTGCATATTTTCGGCAGCATCAAC
GGAGTTGATTTCGACATGGTGGGCCAAGGCACCGGCAACCCGAACGACGGCTATGAAGAATTGAATTTGA
AATCTACCAAGGGCGACTTGCAATTTAGTCCGTGGATTCTGGTACCGCATATTGGTTATGGTTTTCATCA
GTATCTGCCCTACCCAGACGGAATGAGCCCATTTCAGGCGGCTATGGTGGATGGCAGTGGCTATCAGGTC
CATCGCACCATGCAATTCGAGGATGGGGCGAGCCTGACCGTGAATTATCGGTACACTTACGAAGGTTCAC
ATATTAAAGGTGAAGCACAAGTTAAAGGCACCGGCTTCCCGGCGGATGGCCCAGTGATGACCAACAGCCT
GACGGCGGCGGACTGGTGTCGTAGCAAAAAGACGTATCCCAATGATAAAACAATTATTTCTACCTTTAAA
TGGAGTTACACCACGGGTAACGGTAAACGCTACCGTAGCACGGCTCGCACCACATACACCTTTGCGAAAC
CCATGGCCGCGAACTATCTGAAAAATCAGCCGATGTATGTGTTTCGCAAAACGGAACTGAAACATTCGAA
AACTGAACTCAATTTCAAAGAGTGGCAAAAAGCCTTCACCGACGTAATGGGCATGGATGAACTGTACAAA
TGACCAGGCATCAAATAAAACGAAAGGCTCAGTCGAAAGACTGGGCCTTTCGTTTTATCTGTTGTTTGTC
GGTGAACGCTCTCTACTAGAGTCACACTGGCTCACCTTCGGGTGGGCCTTTCTGCGTTTATAGTAAATCA
CTGCATAATTCGTGTCGCTCAAGGCGCACTCCCGTTCTGTACCGCCATTGATAAACTGTTTAACAACATC
GTCTGTACAGACCTTCTTCGTTGCCTTTACGTTTAACTCAATCAGGCTACCGTCTCGGTTATAAGTCTAT
CGAGTAGTAGAGCCGTAGTGGGCCCAAGTTCACTTAAAAAGGAGATCAACAATGAAAGCAATTTTCGTAC
TGAAACATCTTAATCATGCCTAGGAAGTTTTCTAATGGTGAGCAAGGGCGAGGAGGATAACATGGCCATC
ATCAAGGAGTTCATGCGCTTCAAGGTGCACATGGAGGGCTCCGTGAACGGCCACGAGTTCGAGATCGAGG
GCGAGGGCGAGGGCCGCCCCTACGAGGGCACCCAGACCGCCAAGCTGAAGGTGACCAAGGGTGGCCCCCT
GCCCTTCGCCTGGGACATCCTGTCCCCTCAGTTCATGTACGGCTCCAAGGCCTACGTGAAGCACCCCGCC
GACATCCCCGACTACTTGAAGCTGTCCTTCCCCGAGGGCTTCAAGTGGGAGCGCGTGATGAACTTCGAGG
ACGGCGGCGTGGTGACCGTGACCCAGGACTCCTCCCTGCAGGACGGCGAGTTCATCTACAAGGTGAAGCT
GCGCGGCACCAACTTCCCCTCCGACGGCCCCGTAATGCAGAAGAAGACCATGGGCTGGGAGGCCTCCTCC
GAGCGGATGTACCCCGAGGACGGCGCCCTGAAGGGCGAGATCAAGCAGAGGCTGAAGCTGAAGGACGGCG
GCCACTACGACGCTGAGGTCAAGACCACCTACAAGGCCAAGAAGCCCGTGCAGCTGCCCGGCGCCTACAA
CGTCAACATCAAGTTGGACATCACCTCCCACAACGAGGACTACACCATCGTGGAACAGTACGAACGCGCC
GAGGGCCGCCACTCCACCGGCGGCATGGACGAGCTGTACAAGTAAGGCATCAAATAAAACGAAAGGCTCA
GTCGAAAGACTGGGCCTTTCGTTTTATCTGTTGTTTGTCGGTGAACGCTCTCCTGAGTAGGACAAATCCG
CCGCCCTAGATCCGGCAAAAAAGGGCAAGGTGTCACCACCCTGCCCTTTTTCTTTAAAACCGAAAAGATT
ACTTCGCGTTGATAATGTTTTTTGCGCCGACATCATAACGGTTCTGGCAAATATTCTGAAATGAGCTGCT
CGTACCCGTGGATCCTCTAGAGTCGACCTGCAGGCATGCAAGCTTTTTACGGCTAGCTCAGTCCTAGGTA
TAGTGCTAGCCCAGCCAGAGAAACACTCTTTAACAGGGGGTAGTATGATGTCTCGTTTAGATAAAAGTAA
AGTGATTAACAGCGCATTAGAGCTGCTTAATGAGGTCGGAATCGAAGGTTTAACAACCCGTAAACTCGCC
CAGAAGCTAGGTGTAGAGCAGCCTACATTGTATTGGCATGTAAAAAATAAGCGGGCTTTGCTCGACGCCT
TAGCCATTGAGATGTTAGATAGGCACCATACTCACTTTTGCCCTTTAGAAGGGGAAAGCTGGCAAGATTT
TTTACGTAATAACGCTAAAAGTTTTAGATGTGCTTTACTAAGTCATCGCGATGGAGCAAAAGTACATTTA
GGTACACGGCCTACAGAAAAACAGTATGAAACTCTCGAAAATCAATTAGCCTTTTTATGCCAACAAGGTT
TTTCACTAGAGAATGCATTATATGCACTCAGCGCAGTGGGGCATTTTACTTTAGGTTGCGTATTGGAAGA
TCAAGAGCATCAAGTCGCTAAAGAAGAAAGGGAAACACCTACTACTGATAGTATGCCGCCATTATTACGA
CAAGCTATCGAATTATTTGATCACCAAGGTGCAGAGCCAGCCTTCTTATTCGGCCTTGAATTGATCATAT
GCGGATTAGAAAAACAACTTAAATGTGAAAGTGGGTCTTAAGGCATCAAATAAAACGAAAGGCTCAGTCG
AAAGACTGGGCCTTTCGTTTTATCTGTTGTTTGTCGGTGAACGCTCTCCTGAGTAGGACAAATCCGCCGC
CCTAGACCTAGGGCGTTCGGCTGCGGCGAGCGGTATCAGCTCACTCAAAGGCGGTAATACGGTTATCCAC
AGAATCAGGGGATAACGCATGCAAGAACATGTGAGCAAAAGGCCAGCAAAAGGCCAGGAACCGTAAAAAG
GCCGCGTTGCTGGCGTTTTTCCATAGGCTCCGCCCCCCTGACGAGCATCACAAAAATCGACGCTCAAGTC
AGAGGTGGCGAAACCCGACAGGACTATAAAGATACCAGGCGTTTCCCCCTGGAAGCTCCCTCGTGCGCTC
TCCTGTTCCGACCCTGCCGCTTACCGGATACCTGTCCGCCTTTCTCCCTTCGGGAAGCGTGGCGCTTTCT
CATAGCTCACGCTGTAGGTATCTCAGTTCGGTGTAGGTCGTTCGCTCCAAGCTGGGCTGTGTGCACGAAC
CCCCCGTTCAGCCCGACCGCTGCGCCTTATCCGGTAACTATCGTCTTGAGTCCAACCCGGTAAGACACGA
CTTATCGCCACTGGCAGCAGCCACTGGTAACAGGATTAGCAGAGCGAGGTATGTAGGCGGTGCTACAGAG
TTCTTGAAGTGGTGGCCTAACTACGGCTACACTAGAAGGACAGTATTTGGTATCTGCGCTCTGCTGAAGC
CAGTTACCTTCGGAAAAAGAGTTGGTAGCTCTTGATCCGGCAAACAAACCACCGCTGGTAGCGGTGGTTT
TTTTGTTTGCAAGCAGCAGATTACGCGCAGAAAAAAAGGATCTCAAGAAGATCCTTTGATCTTTTCTACG
GGGTCTGACGCTCAGTGGAACGAAAACTCACGTTAAGGGATTTTGGTCATGACTAGTGCTTGGATTCTCA
CCAATAAAAAACGCCCGGCGGCAACCGAGCGTTCTGAACAAATCCAGATGGAGTTCTGAGGTCATTACTG
GATCTATCAACAGGAGTCCAAGCGAGCTCGATATCAAATTACGCCCCGCCCTGCCACTCATCGCAGTACT
GTTGTAATTCATTAAGCATTCTG
